>Addgene plasmid #122030 | pLp_3050sNuc | depositor full sequence | sequence record 232446 | pLp_3050sNuc sequence 6188 bps
ATATGAAAAAATTTAACTTTAAAACCATGTTGCTATTAGTTTTGGCTAGTTGTGTCTTCGGGGTCGTCGT
TAACGTGACTACTAGTCTTGGACCACAAACCGCAATCACCGCCCAGGCCTCCAAGGTCGACCCATTGTCA
ACTAAAAAATTACATAAAGAACCTGCGACTTTAATTAAAGCGATTGATGGTGATACGGTTAAATTAATGT
ACAAAGGTCAACCAATGACATTCAGACTATTATTGGTTGATACACCTGAAACAAAGCATCCTAAAAAAGG
TGTAGAGAAATATGGTCCTGAAGCAAGTGCATTTACGAAAAAAATGGTAGAAAATGCAAAGAAAATTGAA
GTCGAGTTTGACAAAGGTCAAAGAACTGATAAATATGGACGTGGCTTAGCGTATATTTATGCTGATGGAA
AAATGGTAAACGAAGCTTTAGTTCGTCAAGGCTTGGCTAAAGTTGCTTATGTTTACAAACCTAACAATAC
ACATGAACAACATTTAAGAAAAAGTGAAGCACAAGCGAAAAAAGAGAAATTAAATATTTGGAGCGAAGAC
AACGCTGATTCAGGTCAATAAGAATTCGGTACCCCGGGTTCGAAGGCGCCAAGCTTCAAATTACAGCACG
TGTTGCTTTGATTGATAGCCAAAAAGCAGCAGTTGATAAAGCAATTACTGATATTGCTGAAAAATTGTAA
TTTATAAATAAAAATCACCTTTTAGAGGTGGTTTTTTTATTTATAAATTATTCGTTTGATTTCGCTTTCG
ATAGAACAATCAAAGCGAGAATAAGGAAGATAAATCCCATAAGGGCGGGAGCAGAATGTCCGAGACTAAT
TCATGACCAAAATCCCTTAACGTGAGTTTTCGTTCCACTGAGCGTCAGACCCCGTAGAAAAGATCAAAGG
ATCTTCTTGAGATCCTTTTTTTCTGCGCGTAATCTGCTGCTTGCAAACAAAAAAACCACCGCTACCAGCG
GTGGTTTGTTTGCCGGATCAAGAGCTACCAACTCTTTTTCCGAAGGTAACTGGCTTCAGCAGAGCGCAGA
TACCAAATACTGTCCTTCTAGTGTAGCCGTAGTTAGGCCACCACTTCAAGAACTCTGTAGCACCGCCTAC
ATACCTCGCTCTGCTAATCCTGTTACCAGTGGCTGCTGCCAGTGGCGATAAGTCGTGTCTTACCGGGTTG
GACTCAAGACGATAGTTACCGGATAAGGCGCAGCGGTCGGGCTGAACGGGGGGTTCGTGCACACAGCCCA
GCTTGGAGCGAACGACCTACACCGAACTGAGATACCTACAGCGTGAGCTATGAGAAAGCGCCACGCTTCC
CGAAGGGAGAAAGGCGGACAGGTATCCGGTAAGCGGCAGGGTCGGAACAGGAGGCGCACGAGGGAGCTTC
CAGGGGGAAACGCCTGGTATCTTTATAGTCCTGTCGGGTTTCGCCACCTCTGACTTGAGCGTCGATTTTT
GTGATGCTCGTCAGGGGGGCGGAGCCTATCGAAAAACGCCAGCAACGCGGCCTTTTTACGGTTCCTGGCC
TTTTGCTGGCCTTTTGCTCACATGTTCTTTCCTGCGTTATCCCCTGATTCTGTGGATAACCGTATTACCG
CCTTTGAGTGAGCTGATACCGCTCGCCGCAGCCGAACGACCGAGCGCAGCGAGTCAGTGAGCGAGAAGGA
TTATTCGGCTGGTTGAGACGTTAAAATGATAAAGGTTGTATTAATCTTATATTACGGTTATAATGTACTC
AACTTAATAAATGAACGCAAAAAAAAGAACCCTCAACTTAGCAGAGTTAGGATTCACGACTTATCAGCAC
AACCTGATAAGATTTTCGATAGCAAGTACTACCAATACAAGCTATCTAACTTGGTACTATTATAACATGT
AGGCTAAGTTTTTCAACCATTGATACTTAAAGTAAACGGTTGTTATCGGGAATCTTAACAGAAACCTGAT
AGCAACCGTTTTTTTGTTATTCAATGGTTAGCAACCATCAAAGCAACTAAAGGCTGGAAACCTGTTCTTA
GCTAGTAAAACCTCCCGTGAGTGTCGTTCGTGACCCCGCTTGCAGTTAACAACATAGGTATGCTAAACCT
TGTCGAGATCAACGCGACTAAAGACGTGGCTGGAAGACTAGGAAATGATACGGACAGGCTAACTATTAAC
GCAGATTATTCGGGTTGCTGCTAAAACCAACTCTAATAATAGTTAGTGCAAGGGCTGGTTGAGCTTAAAT
TGTCTGATAAAGAGTTCTCTCTTTATACTGCAAAAGAAGCGCAGTTATTCACGATTAGGATAACTGTTTG
AGAGAGCCTAAGGGCTTGACCCTTGATGGTTTAAGCACCGCTATGCGTGCGGGATCCCCTTAGAAGCAAA
CTTAAGAGTGTGTTGATAGTGCATTATCTTAAAATTTTGTATAATAGGAATTGAAGTTAAATTAGATGCT
AAAAATAGGAATTGAAGTTAAATTAGATGCTAAAAATTTGTAATTAAGAAGGAGGGATTCGTCATGTTGG
TATTCCAAATGCGTAATGTAGATAAAACATCTACTGTTTTGAAACAGACTAAAAACAGTGATTACGCAGA
TAAATAAATACGTTAGATTAATTCCTACCAGTGACTAATCTTATGACTTTTTAAACAGATAACTAAAATT
ACAAACAAATCGTTTAACTTCAGGAGAGATTACATGAACAAAAATATAAATATCTCAAACTTTTTAACGA
GTGAAAAAGTACTCAACCAAATAATAAAACAATTGAATTTAAAAGAAACCGATACCGTTTACGAAATTGG
AACAGGTAAAGGGCATTTAACGACGAAACTGGCTAAAATAAGTAAACAGGTAACGTCTATTGAATTAGAC
AGTCATCTATTCAACTTATCGTCAGAAAAATTAAAACTGAATACTCGTGTCACTTTAATTCACCAAGATA
TTCTACAGTTTCAATTCCCTAACAAACAGAGGTATAAAATTGTTGGGAATATTCCTTACAATTTAAGCAC
ACAAATTATTAAAAAAGTGGTTTTTGAAAGCCGTGCGTCTGACATCTATCTGACTGTTGAAGAAGGATTC
TACAAGCGTACCTTGGATATTCACCGAACACTAGGGTTGCTCTTGCACACTCAAGTCTCGATTCAGCAAT
TGCTTAAGCTGCCAGCGGAATGCTTTCATCCTAAACCAAAAGTAAACAGTGTCTTAATAAAACTTACCCG
CCATACCACAGATGTTCCAGATAAATATTGGAAGCTATATAAGTACTTTGTTTCAAAATGGGTCAATCGA
GAATATCGTCAACTGTTTACTAAAAATCAGTTTCGTCAAGCAATGAAACACGCCAAAGTAAACAATTTAA
GTACCATTACTTATGAGCAAGTATTGTCTATTTTTAATAGTTATCTATTATTTAACGGGAGGAAATAATT
CTATGAGTCGCTTTTTTAAATTTGGAAAGTTACACGTTACTAAAGGGAATGGAGACCGGGGCCCTTCAAT
AGAGTTCTTAACGTTAATCCGAAAAAAACTAACGTTAATATTAAAAAATAAGATCCGCTTGTGAATTATG
TATAATTTGATTAGACTAAAGAATAGGAGAAAGTATGATGATATTTAAAAAACTTTCTCGTTAAGATAGG
TTGTTGGTGAGCATGTTATATACGGATGTATCGGTTTCCTTAATGCAAAATTTTGTTGCTATCTTATTAA
TTTTTCTATTATATAGATATATTCAAAGAAAGATAACATTTAAACGGATCATATTAGATATTTTAATAGC
GATTATTTTTTCAATATTATATCTGTTTATTTCAGATGCGTCATTACTTGTAATGGTATTAATGCGATTA
GGGTGGCATTTTCATCAACAAAAAGAAAATAAGATAAAAACGACTGATACAGCTAATTTAATTCTAATTA
TCGTGATCCAGTTATTGTTAGTTGCGGTTGGGACTATTATTAGTCAGTTTACCATATCGATTATCAAAAG
TGATTTCAGCCAAAATATATTGAACAATAGTGCAACAGATATAACTTTATTAGGTATTTTCTTTGCTGTT
TTATTTGACGGCTTGTTCTTTATATTATTGAAGAATAAGCGGACTGAATTACAACATTTAAATCAAGAAA
TCATTGAATTTTCGTTAGAAAAACAATATTTTATATTTATATTTATTTTATTTATAGTAATAGAAATTAT
TTTAGCAGTTGGGAATCTTCAAGGAGTAACAGCCACGATATTATTAACCATTATCATTATTTTTTGTGTC
CTTATCGGGATGACTTTTTGGCAAGTGATGCTTTTTTTGAAGGCTTATTCGATTCGCCAAGAAGCCAATG
ACCAATTGGTCCGGAATCAACAACTTCAAGATTATCTAGTCAATATCGAACAGCAGTACACCGAATTACG
GCGATTTAAGCATGATTATCAAAACATCTTATTATCGTTGGAGAGTTTTGCCGAAAAGGGCGATCAGCAA
CAGTTTAAGGCGTATTACCAAGAATTATTAGCACAACGGCCAATTCAAAGTGAAATCCAAGGGGCAGTCA
TTGCACAACTCGACTACTTGAAAAATGATCCTATTCGAGGATTAGTCATTCAAAAGTTTTTGGCAGCCAA
ACAGGCTGGTGTTACTTTAAAATTCGAAATGACCGAACCAATCGAATTAGCAACCGCTAATCTATTAACG
GTTATTCGGATTATCGGTATTTTATTAGACAATGCGATTGAACAAGCCGTTCAAGAAACCGATCAATTGG
TGAGTTGTGCTTTCTTACAATCTGATGGTTTAATCGAAATTACGATTGAAAATACGGCCAGTCAAGTTAA
GAATCTCCAAGCATTTTCAGAGTTAGGCTATTCAACGAAAGGCGCTGGTCGGGGGACTGGTTTAGCTAAT
GTGCAGGATTTGATTGCCAAACAAACCAATTTATTCTTAGAAACACAGATTGAAAATAGAAAGTTACGAC
AGACATTGATGATTACGGAGGAAACTTAATTTGTATCCCGTTTATTTATTAGAGGATGATTTACAGCAAC
AAGCGATTTATCAGCAAATTATCGCGAATACGATTATGATTAACGAATTTGCAATGACTTTAACATGCGC
TGCCAGTGATACTGAGACATTGTTGGCGGCAATTAAGGATCAGCAACGAGGTTTATTCTTTTTGGATATG
GAAATTGAGGATAACCGCCAAGCCGGTTTAGAAGTGGCAACTAAGATTCGGCAGATGATGCCGTTTGCGC
AAATTGTCTTCATTACAACCCACGAGGAACTGACATTATTAACGTTAGAACGAAAAATAGCGCCTTTAGA
TTACATTCTCAAGGACCAAACAATGGCTGAAATCAAAAGGCAATTGATTGATGATCTATTGTTAGCTGAG
AAGCAAAACGAGGCGGCAGCGTATCACCGAGAAAATTTATTTAGTTATAAAATAGGTCCTCGCTTTTTCT
CATTACCATTAAAGGAAGTTGTTTATTTATATACTGAAAAAGAAAATCCGGGTCATATTAATTTGTTAGC
CGTTACCAGAAAGGTTACTTTTCCAGGAAATTTAAATGCGCTGGAAGCCCAATATCCAATGCTCTTTCGG
TGTGATAAAAGTTACTTAGTTAACCTATCTAATATTGCCAATTATGACAGTAAAACACGGAGTTTAAAAT
TTGTAGATGGCAGTGAGGCAAAAGTCTCGTTCCGGAAATCACGGGAACTAGTGGCCAAATTAAAACAAAT
GATGTAGCGCCTGCAGCACGCCAAATGATCCCAGTAAAAAGCCACCCGCATGGCGGGTGGCTTTTTATTA
GCCCTAGAAGGGCTTCCCACACGCATTTCAGCGCCTTAGTGCCTTAGTTTGTGAATCATAGGTGGTATAG
TCCCGAAATACCCGTCTAAGGAATTGTCAGATAGGCCTAATGACTGGCTTTTATAATATGAGATAATGCC
GACTGTACTTTTTACAGTCGGTTTTCTAATGTCACTAACCTGCCCCGTTAGTTGAAGAAGGTTTTTATAT
TACAGCTCCAGATCTACCGGTGGGCCCATATTAACGTTTAACCGATAAAGTTGAACGTTAATATTTTTTT
TGCGCAGAAATGGTAAATTGAAGCATAATAGTCTTGTAAGGTATTTAGCTGGCTGGCGTAAAGTATGCTT
TATAAAATAATATATAGGAGTATGATTC
Features (pLannotate 1.2.2; 6 found; start..end, strand, type, name):
    138..578     +  CDS            MNase: micrococcal nuclease from Staphylococcus aureus
    617..697     +  CDS            pepN (fragment): AMPN_LACLC - Also known as lap. Experimental evidence at protein level: Swiss-Prot protein existence level 1. Aminopeptidase with broad substrate specificity to several peptides. It has more affinity for oligopeptides than for dipeptides. It plays an essential role in the metabolism, it may be involved in nitrogen supply or protein turnover (By similarity). From Lactococcus lactis subsp. cremoris (Streptococcus cremoris).
    917..1504    +  rep_origin     ori: high-copy-number ColE1/pMB1/pBR322/pUC origin of replication
   2514..2594    +  CDS            ermC: LPRM_ENTFL - Protein predicted: Swiss-Prot protein existence level 4. This peptide is involved in the control mechanism of the synthesis of the erythromycin resistance protein. From Enterococcus faecalis (Streptococcus faecalis).
   2694..3425    +  CDS            erm: ERM_STREE - Experimental evidence at protein level: Swiss-Prot protein existence level 1. This protein produces a dimethylation of the adenine residue at position 2085 in 23S rRNA, resulting in reduced affinity between ribosomes and macrolide-lincosamide-streptogramin B antibiotics. From Streptococcus pneumoniae.
   4164..4180    +  promoter       dU6-3 promoter (fragment): RNA polymerase III promoter for Drosophila U6-3 snRNA (Port et al., 2014)
