>Addgene plasmid #122030 | pLp_3050sNuc | addgene full sequence | sequence record 262960 | Addgene NGS Result
ATGCTTTATAAAATAATATATAGGAGTATGATTCATATGAAAAAATTTAACTTTAAAACCATGTTGCTAT
TAGTTTTGGCTAGTTGTGTCTTCGGGGTCGTCGTTAACGTGACTACTAGTCTTGGACCACAAACCGCAAT
CACCGCCCAGGCCTCCAAGGTCGACCCATTGTCAACTAAAAAATTACATAAAGAACCTGCGACTTTAATT
AAAGCGATTGATGGTGATACGGTTAAATTAATGTACAAAGGTCAACCAATGACATTCAGACTATTATTGG
TTGATACACCTGAAACAAAGCATCCTAAAAAAGGTGTAGAGAAATATGGTCCTGAAGCAAGTGCATTTAC
GAAAAAAATGGTAGAAAATGCAAAGAAAATTGAAGTCGAGTTTGACAAAGGTCAAAGAACTGATAAATAT
GGACGTGGCTTAGCGTATATTTATGCTGATGGAAAAATGGTAAACGAAGCTTTAGTTCGTCAAGGCTTGG
CTAAAGTTGCTTATGTTTACAAACCTAACAATACACATGAACAACATTTAAGAAAAAGTGAAGCACAAGC
GAAAAAAGAGAAATTAAATATTTGGAGCGAAGACAACGCTGATTCAGGTCAATAAGAATTCGGTACCCCG
GGTTCGAAGGCGCCAAGCTTCAAATTACAGCACGTGTTGCTTTGATTGATAGCCAAAAAGCAGCAGTTGA
TAAAGCAATTACTGATATTGCTGAAAAATTGTAATTTATAAATAAAAATCACCTTTTAGAGGTGGTTTTT
TTATTTATAAATTATTCGTTTGATTTCGCTTTCGATAGAACAATCAAAGCGAGAATAAGGAAGATAAATC
CCATAAGGGCGGGAGCAGAATGTCCGAGACTAATTCATGACCAAAATCCCTTAACGTGAGTTTTCGTTCC
ACTGAGCGTCAGACCCCGTAGAAAAGATCAAAGGATCTTCTTGAGATCCTTTTTTTCTGCGCGTAATCTG
CTGCTTGCAAACAAAAAAACCACCGCTACCAGCGGTGGTTTGTTTGCCGGATCAAGAGCTACCAACTCTT
TTTCCGAAGGTAACTGGCTTCAGCAGAGCGCAGATACCAAATACTGTTCTTCTAGTGTAGCCGTAGTTAG
GCCACCACTTCAAGAACTCTGTAGCACCGCCTACATACCTCGCTCTGCTAATCCTGTTACCAGTGGCTGC
TGCCAGTGGCGATAAGTCGTGTCTTACCGGGTTGGACTCAAGACGATAGTTACCGGATAAGGCGCAGCGG
TCGGGCTGAACGGGGGGTTCGTGCACACAGCCCAGCTTGGAGCGAACGACCTACACCGAACTGAGATACC
TACAGCGTGAGCTATGAGAAAGCGCCACGCTTCCCGAAGGGAGAAAGGCGGACAGGTATCCGGTAAGCGG
CAGGGTCGGAACAGGAGAGCGCACGAGGGAGCTTCCAGGGGGAAACGCCTGGTATCTTTATAGTCCTGTC
GGGTTTCGCCACCTCTGACTTGAGCGTCGATTTTTGTGATGCTCGTCAGGGGGGCGGAGCCTATGGAAAA
ACGCCAGCAACGCGGCCTTTTTACGGTTCCTGGCCTTTTGCTGGCCTTTTGCTCACATGTTCTTTCCTGC
GTTATCCCCTGATTCTGTGGATAACCGTATTACCGCCTTTGAGTGAGCTGATACCGCTCGCCGCAGCCGA
ACGACCGAGCGCTGCGAGTCAGTGAGCGAGAAGGATTATTCGGCTGGTTGAGACGTTAAAATGATAAAGG
TTGTATTAATCTTATATTACGGTTATAATGTACTCAACTTAATAAATGAACGCAAAAAAAAGAACCCTCA
ACTTAGCAGAGTTAGGATTCACGACTTATCAGCACAACCTGATAAGATTTTCGATAGCAAGTACTACCAA
TACAAGCTATCTAACTTGGTACTATTATAACATGTAGGCTAAGTTTTTCAACCATTGATACTTAAAGTAA
ACGGTTGTTATCGGGAATCTTAACAGAAACCTGATAGCAACCGTTTTTTTGTTATTCAATGGTTAGCAAC
CATCAAAGCAACTAAAGGCTGGAAACCTGTTCTTAGCTAGTAAAACCTCCCGTGAGTGTCGTTCGTGACC
CCGCTTGCAGTTAACAACATAGGTATGCTAAACCTTGTCGAGATCAACGCGACTAAAGACGTGGCTGGAA
GACTAGGAAATGATACGGACAGGCTAACTATTAACGCAGATTATTCGGGTTGCTGCTAAAACCAACTCTA
ATAATAGTTAGTGCAAGGGCTGGTTGAGCTTAAATTGTCTGATAAAGAGTTCTCTCTTTATACTGCAAAA
GAAGCGCAGTTATTCACGATTAGGATAACTGTTTGAGAGAGCCTAAGGGCTTGACCCTTGATGGTTTAAG
CACCGCTATGCGTGCGGGATCCCCTTAGAAGCAAACTTAGAGTGTGTTGATAGTGCATTATCTTAAAATT
TTGTATAATAGGAATTGAAGTTAAATTAGATGCTAAAAATAGGAATTGAAGTTAAATTAGATGCTAAAAA
TTTGTAATTAAGAAGGAGGGATTCGTCATGTTGGTATTCCAAATGCGTAATGTAGATAAAACATCTACTG
TTTTGAAACAGACTAAAAACAGTGATTACGCAGATAAATAAATACGTTAGATTAATTCCTACCAGTGACT
AATCTTATGACTTTTTAAACAGATAACTAAAATTACAAACAAATCGTTTAACTTCAGGAGAGATTACATG
AACAAAAATATAAAATATTCTCAAAACTTTTTAACGAGTGAAAAAGTACTCAACCAAATAATAAAACAAT
TGAATTTAAAAGAAACCGATACCGTTTACGAAATTGGAACAGGTAAAGGGCATTTAACGACGAAACTGGC
TAAAATAAGTAAACAGGTAACGTCTATTGAATTAGACAGTCATCTATTCAACTTATCGTCAGAAAAATTA
AAACTGAATACTCGTGTCACTTTAATTCACCAAGATATTCTACAGTTTCAATTCCCTAACAAACAGAGGT
ATAAAATTGTTGGGAATATTCCTTACAATTTAAGCACACAAATTATTAAAAAAGTGGTTTTTGAAAGCCG
TGCGTCTGACATCTATCTGACTGTTGAAGAAGGATTCTACAAGCGTACCTTGGATATTCACCGAACACTA
GGGTTGCTCTTGCACACTCAAGTCTCGATTCAGCAATTGCTTAAGCTGCCAGCGGAATGCTTTCATCCTA
AACCAAAAGTAAACAGTGTCTTAATAAAACTTACCCGCCATACCACAGATGTTCCAGATAAATATTGGAA
GCTATATAAGTACTTTGTTTCAAAATGGGTCAATCGAGAATATCGTCAACTGTTTACTAAAAATCAGTTT
CGTCAAGCAATGAAACACGCCAAAGTAAACAATTTAAGTACCATTACTTATGAGCAAGTATTGTCTATTT
TTAATAGTTATCTATTATTTAACGGGAGGAAATAATTCTATGAGTCGCTTTTTTAAATTTGGAAAGTTAC
ACGTTACTAAAGGGAATGGAGACCGGGGCTTCAATAGAGTTCTTAACGTTAATCCGAAAAAAACTAACGT
TAATATTAAAAAATAAGATCCGCTTGTGAATTATGTATAATTTGATTAGACTAAAGAATAGGAGAAAGTA
TGATGATATTTAAAAAACTTTCTCGTTAAGATAGGTTGTTGGTGAGCATGTTATATACGGATGTATCGGT
TTCCTTAATGCAAAATTTTGTTGCTATCTTATTAATTTTTCTATTATATAGATATATTCAAAGAAAGATA
ACATTTAAACGGATCATATTAGATATTTTAATAGCGATTATTTTTTCAATATTATATCTGTTTATTTCAG
ATGCGTCATTACTTGTAATGGTATTAATGCGATTAGGGTGGCATTTTCATCAACAAAAAGAAAATAAGAT
AAAAACGACTGATACAGCTAATTTAATTCTAATTATCGTGATCCAGTTATTGTTAGTTGCGGTTGGGACT
ATTATTAGTCAGTTTACCATATCGATTATCAAAAGTGATTTCAGCCAAAATATATTGAACAATAGTGCAA
CAGATATAACTTTATTAGGTATTTTCTTTGCTGTTTTATTTGACGGCTTGTTCTTTATATTATTGAAGAA
TAAGCGGACTGAATTACAACATTTAAATCAAGAAATCATTGAATTTTCGTTAGAAAAACAATATTTTATA
TTTATATTTATTTTATTTATAGTAATAGAAATTATTTTAGCAGTTGGGAATCTTCAAGGAGTAACAGCCA
CGATATTATTAACCATTATCATTATTTTTTGTGTCCTTATCGGGATGACTTTTTGGCAAGTGATGCTTTT
TTTGAAGGCTTATTCGATTCGCCAAGAAGCCAATGACCAATTGGTCCGGAATCAACAACTTCAAGATTAT
CTAGTCAATATCGAACAGCAGTACACCGAATTACGGCGATTTAAGCATGATTATCAAAACATCTTATTAT
CGTTGGAGAGTTTTGCCGAAAAGGGCGATCAGCAACAGTTTAAGGCGTATTACCAAGAATTATTAGCACA
ACGGCCAATTCAAAGTGAAATCCAAGGGGCAGTCATTGCACAACTCGACTACTTGAAAAATGATCCTATT
CGAGGATTAGTCATTCAAAAGTTTTTGGCAGCCAAACAGGCTGGTGTTACTTTAAAATTCGAAATGACCG
AACCAATCGAATTAGCAACCGCTAATCTATTAACGGTTATTCGGATTATCGGTATTTTATTAGACAATGC
GATTGAACAAGCCGTTCAAGAAACCGATCAATTGGTGAGTTGTGCTTTCTTACAATCTGATGGTTTAATC
GAAATTACGATTGAAAATACGGCCAGTCAAGTTAAGAATCTCCAAGCATTTTCAGAGTTAGGCTATTCAA
CGAAAGGCGCTGGTCGGGGGACTGGTTTAGCTAATGTGCAGGATTTGATTGCCAAACAAACCAATTTATT
CTTAGAAACACAGATTGAAAATAGAAAGTTACGACAGACATTGATGATTACGGAGGAAACTTAATTTGTA
TCCCGTTTATTTATTAGAGGATGATTTACAGCAACAAGCGATTTATCAGCAAATTATCGCGAATACGATT
ATGATTAACGAATTTGCAATGACTTTAACATGCGCTGCCAGTGATACTGAGACATTGTTGGCGGCAATTA
AGGATCAGCAACGAGGTTTATTCTTTTTGGATATGGAAATTGAGGATAACCGCCAAGCCGGTTTAGAAGT
GGCAACTAAGATTCGGCAGATGATGCCGTTTGCGCAAATTGTCTTCATTACAACCCACGAGGAACTGACA
TTATTAACGTTAGAACGAAAAATAGCGCCTTTAGATTACATTCTCAAGGACCAAACAATGGCTGAAATCA
AAAGGCAATTGATTGATGATCTATTGTTAGCTGAGAAGCAAAACGAGGCGGCAGCGTATCACCGAGAAAA
TTTATTTAGTTATAAAATAGGTCCTCGCTTTTTCTCATTACCATTAAAGGAAGTTGTTTATTTATATACT
GAAAAAGAAAATCCGGGTCATATTAATTTGTTAGCCGTTACCAGAAAGGTTACTTTTCCAGGAAATTTAA
ATGCGCTGGAAGCCCAATATCCAATGCTCTTTCGGTGTGATAAAAGTTACTTAGTTAACCTATCTAATAT
TGCCAATTATGACAGTAAAACACGGAGTTTAAAATTTGTAGATGGCAGTGAGGCAAAAGTCTCGTTCCGG
AAATCACGGGAACTAGTGGCCAAATTAAAACAAATGATGTAGCGCCTGCAGCACGCCAAATGATCCCAGT
AAAAAGCCACCCGCATGGCGGGTGGCTTTTTATTAGCCCTAGAAGGGCTTCCCACACGCATTTCAGCGCC
TTAGTGCCTTAGTTTGTGAATCATAGGTGGTATAGTCCCGAAATACCCGTCTAAGGAATTGTCAGATAGG
CCTAATGACTGGCTTTTATAATATGAGATAATGCCGACTGTACTTTTTACAGTCGGTTTTCTAATGTCAC
TAACCTGCCCCGTTAGTTGAAGAAGGTTTTTATATTACAGCTCCAGATCTACCGGTGGGCCCATATTAAC
GTTTAACCGATAAAGTTGAACGTTAATATTTTTTTTGCGCAGAAATGGTAAATTGAAGCATAATAGTCTT
GTAAGGTATTTAGCTGGCTGGCGTAAAGT
Features (pLannotate 1.2.2; 6 found; start..end, strand, type, name):
    172..612     +  CDS            MNase: micrococcal nuclease from Staphylococcus aureus
    651..731     +  CDS            pepN (fragment): AMPN_LACLC - Also known as lap. Experimental evidence at protein level: Swiss-Prot protein existence level 1. Aminopeptidase with broad substrate specificity to several peptides. It has more affinity for oligopeptides than for dipeptides. It plays an essential role in the metabolism, it may be involved in nitrogen supply or protein turnover (By similarity). From Lactococcus lactis subsp. cremoris (Streptococcus cremoris).
    951..1539    +  rep_origin     ori: high-copy-number ColE1/pMB1/pBR322/pUC origin of replication
   2548..2628    +  CDS            ermC: LPRM_ENTFL - Protein predicted: Swiss-Prot protein existence level 4. This peptide is involved in the control mechanism of the synthesis of the erythromycin resistance protein. From Enterococcus faecalis (Streptococcus faecalis).
   2728..3462    +  CDS            erm: ERM_STREE - Experimental evidence at protein level: Swiss-Prot protein existence level 1. This protein produces a dimethylation of the adenine residue at position 2085 in 23S rRNA, resulting in reduced affinity between ribosomes and macrolide-lincosamide-streptogramin B antibiotics. From Streptococcus pneumoniae.
   4199..4215    +  promoter       dU6-3 promoter (fragment): RNA polymerase III promoter for Drosophila U6-3 snRNA (Port et al., 2014)
