[The description below was written by a language model from this plasmid's Addgene catalogue record and pLannotate feature annotations shown in this document.]
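Description:
pLp_3050sNuc is a bacterial expression and secretion plasmid of about 6.2 kb built on pSIP401, an spp-based expression vector, and intended for heterologous protein secretion in Lactobacillus plantarum and L. sakei. It is maintained in E. coli as a high-copy plasmid through a ColE1/pUC-type origin. Selection is by erythromycin, conferred by an erm 23S rRNA methyltransferase gene that is preceded by its short regulatory leader peptide. The automated annotation does not identify a replicon for lactobacilli or any spp regulatory genes, although several kilobases of the backbone are left unannotated, so the record cannot confirm what those regions carry.

The catalogued insert is a 124 bp segment encoding the signal peptide of the L. plantarum Lp_3050 gene, cloned between NdeI and SalI under the sppA promoter. Both sequence records, the depositor's and the repository's sequencing result, give essentially the same map and show a coding sequence for Staphylococcus aureus micrococcal nuclease shortly after the start of the numbering. This position is consistent with a signal peptide–nuclease fusion, as the "sNuc" in the name suggests. In such an arrangement the signal peptide directs the nuclease, an easily assayed reporter, out of the cell. The restriction sites flanking the signal peptide should allow it to be exchanged, although the record does not say whether they survived cloning. A short pepN fragment from Lactococcus lactis follows the nuclease and is probably a remnant of vector construction. A 17 bp match to a Drosophila U6 promoter is almost certainly a spurious annotation hit. The associated study surveyed signal peptide functionality across the L. plantarum WCFS1 genome, so the plasmid serves both as a test of this signal peptide and as a secretion vector.
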