Addgene plasmid #122030: pLp_3050sNuc
Purpose: Plasmid for heterologous protein secretion in Lactobacillus plantarum and L. sakei
Depositing lab: Vincent Eijsink & Geir Mathiesen. Depositing organization: Norwegian University of Life Sciences. Publication: Genome-wide analysis of signal peptide functionality in Lactobacillus plantarum WCFS1. Mathiesen G, Sveen A, Brurberg MB, Fredriksen L, Axelsson L, Eijsink VG. BMC Genomics. 2009 Sep 10;10:425. doi: 10.1186/1471-2164-10-425. PubMed 19744343.
Backbone
  Vector backbone: spp-based expression vector (pSIP401)
  Backbone size w/o insert (bp): 5600
  Total vector size (bp): 6188
  Vector type: Bacterial Expression
  Selectable markers: Erythromycin
Growth in bacteria
  Bacterial resistance: Erythromycin, 200 μg/mL
  Growth temperature: 37°C
  Growth strain: Top10
  Copy number: High Copy
Gene/Insert
  Gene/Insert name: signal peptide Lp_3050
  Species: Signal peptide from Lp_3050 gene in Lactobacillus plantarum
  Insert size (bp): 124
  Promoter: sppA
  Cloning method: Restriction Enzyme; 5′ cloning site NdeI (unknown if destroyed); 3′ cloning site SalI (unknown if destroyed)
  Sequencing primers: 5′ GGCTTTTATAATATGAGATAATGCCGAC
Terms and licenses: Academic/Nonprofit Terms; Industry Terms: Not Available to Industry
Depositor comments: Plasmid for heterologous secretion of proteins in Lactobacillus plantarum and L. sakei
How to cite: pLp_3050sNuc was a gift from Vincent Eijsink & Geir Mathiesen (Addgene plasmid # 122030 ; http://n2t.net/addgene:122030 ; RRID:Addgene_122030)
